Addgene plasmid #139325: sgRNA BRCA2 S3070F
Purpose: Plasmid expressing a sgRNA to introduce BRCA2 S3070F using base editing
Depositing lab: Alberto Ciccia. Depositing organization: Columbia University. Publication: Detection of Marker-Free Precision Genome Editing and Genetic Variation through the Capture of Genomic Signatures. Billon P, Nambiar TS, Hayward SB, Zafra MP, Schatoff EM, Oshima K, Dunbar A, Breinig M, Park YC, Ryu HS, Tschaharganeh DF, Levine RL, Baer R, Ferrando A, Dow LE, Ciccia A. Cell Rep. 2020 Mar 10;30(10):3280-3295.e6. doi: 10.1016/j.celrep.2020.02.068. PubMed 32160537.
Backbone
  Vector backbone: B52 (Addgene #100708)
  Backbone size w/o insert (bp): 2633
  Total vector size (bp): 2637
  Modifications to backbone: Insertion of the sgRNA at the BbsI cloning site. The BsmBI cloning site is still available to express a second sgRNA.
  Vector type: Mammalian Expression
Growth in bacteria
  Bacterial resistance: Ampicillin, 100 μg/mL
  Growth temperature: 37°C
  Growth strain: DH5alpha
  Copy number: Unknown
Gene/Insert
  Gene/Insert name: sgRNA to insert BRCA2 S3070F using base editing (alt name: sgRNA sequence: GTTCTGAGGTGGACCTAAT)
  Species: H. sapiens (human)
  Insert size (bp): 19
  Promoter: U6
  Cloning method: Restriction Enzyme; 5′ cloning site BbsI (destroyed during cloning); 3′ cloning site BbsI (destroyed during cloning)
  Sequencing primers: 5′ GAGGTACCTCGAGGAATTCTCTAGA
Terms and licenses: Academic/Nonprofit Terms; Industry Terms: Not Available to Industry
How to cite: sgRNA BRCA2 S3070F was a gift from Alberto Ciccia (Addgene plasmid # 139325 ; http://n2t.net/addgene:139325 ; RRID:Addgene_139325)
