[The description below was written by a language model from this plasmid's Addgene catalogue record and pLannotate feature annotations shown in this document.]
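Description:
sgRNA BRCA2 S3070F is a small (about 2.6 kb) mammalian expression plasmid built on the B52 dual-guide backbone, designed to deliver a single guide RNA that directs a base editor to the human BRCA2 locus and installs the S3070F amino-acid substitution. It is propagated in E. coli through a high-copy ColE1/pUC-type origin and selected with ampicillin via the β-lactamase gene and its native bla promoter. The plasmid carries no mammalian selection marker or reporter in the annotated features, and it encodes no Cas9 or deaminase, so the base editor must be supplied from a separate construct.

The payload consists of two tandem guide expression cassettes, each made of a human U6 RNA polymerase III promoter followed by the Streptococcus pyogenes Cas9 gRNA scaffold. The 19-nt BRCA2-targeting spacer was inserted at the BbsI cloning site of one cassette, destroying those sites in the process, so that U6 transcription yields a complete sgRNA compatible with SpCas9-derived editors. The BsmBI site of the other cassette remains unoccupied and can accept a second spacer, allowing co-expression of two guides from one plasmid. The record does not state which of the two annotated cassettes carries which cloning site. A short attB1 fragment near the end of the sequence appears to be a partial Gateway recombination site. The plasmid is intended for transfection into human cells together with a base editor to model this specific BRCA2 variant, in the context of work on detecting marker-free precision genome edits.
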