Features (pLannotate 1.2.2; 8 found; start..end, strand, type, name):
     51..291     +  promoter       U6 promoter: RNA polymerase III promoter for human U6 snRNA
    319..394     +  misc_RNA       gRNA scaffold: guide RNA scaffold for the Streptococcus pyogenes CRISPR/Cas9 system
    408..648     +  promoter       U6 promoter: RNA polymerase III promoter for human U6 snRNA
    677..752     +  misc_RNA       gRNA scaffold: guide RNA scaffold for the Streptococcus pyogenes CRISPR/Cas9 system
    855..1443    -  rep_origin     ori: high-copy-number ColE1/pMB1/pBR322/pUC origin of replication
   1614..2474    -  CDS            AmpR: β-lactamase; bla; confers resistance to ampicillin, carbenicillin, and related antibiotics
   2475..2579    -  promoter       AmpR promoter: bla
   2617..2634    +  protein_bind   attB1 (fragment): mutant version of attB; recombination site for the Gateway® BP reaction BP Clonase™
>Addgene plasmid #139325 | sgRNA BRCA2 S3070F | addgene full sequence | sequence record 275594 | Addgene NGS Result
TAAAGGAACCAATTCAGTCGACTGGATCCGGTACCAAGGTCGGGCAGGAAGAGGGCCTATTTCCCATGAT
TCCTTCATATTTGCATATACGATACAAGGCTGTTAGAGAGATAATTAGAATTAATTTGACTGTAAACACA
AAGATATTAGTACAAAATACGTGACGTAGAAAGTAATAATTTCTTGGGTAGTTTGCAGTTTTAAAATTAT
GTTTTAAAATGGACTATCATATGCTTACCGTAACTTGAAAGTATTTCGATTTCTTGGCTTTATATATCTT
GTGGAAAGGACGAAACACCGAGACGATTAATGCGTCTCGTTTTAGAGCTAGAAATAGCAAGTTAAAATAA
GGCTAGTCCGTTATCAACTTGAAAAAGTGGCACCGAGTCGGTGCTTTTTTTAAGCTTGAGGGCCTATTTC
CCATGATTCCTTCATATTTGCATATACGATACAAGGCTGTTAGAGAGATAATTGGAATTAATTTGACTGT
AAACACAAAGATATTAGTACAAAATACGTGACGTAGAAAGTAATAATTTCTTGGGTAGTTTGCAGTTTTA
AAATTATGTTTTAAAATGGACTATCATATGCTTACCGTAACTTGAAAGTATTTCGATTTCTTGGCTTTAT
ATATCTTGTGGAAAGGACGAAACACCGGTTCTGAGGTGGACCTAATGTTTTAGAGCTAGAAATAGCAAGT
TAAAATAAGGCTAGTCCGTTATCAACTTGAAAAAGTGGCACCGAGTCGGTGCTTTTTTTCTAGAGAATTC
CTCGAGGTACCTCTCTACATATGACATGTGAGCAAAAGGCCAGCAAAAGGCCAGGAACCGTAAAAAGGCC
GCGTTGCTGGCGTTTTTCCATAGGCTCCGCCCCCCTGACGAGCATCACAAAAATCGACGCTCAAGTCAGA
GGTGGCGAAACCCGACAGGACTATAAAGATACCAGGCGTTTCCCCCTGGAAGCTCCCTCGTGCGCTCTCC
TGTTCCGACCCTGCCGCTTACCGGATACCTGTCCGCCTTTCTCCCTTCGGGAAGCGTGGCGCTTTCTCAT
AGCTCACGCTGTAGGTATCTCAGTTCGGTGTAGGTCGTTCGCTCCAAGCTGGGCTGTGTGCACGAACCCC
CCGTTCAGCCCGACCGCTGCGCCTTATCCGGTAACTATCGTCTTGAGTCCAACCCGGTAAGACACGACTT
ATCGCCACTGGCAGCAGCCACTGGTAACAGGATTAGCAGAGCGAGGTATGTAGGCGGTGCTACAGAGTTC
TTGAAGTGGTGGCCTAACTACGGCTACACTAGAAGAACAGTATTTGGTATCTGCGCTCTGCTGAAGCCAG
TTACCTTCGGAAAAAGAGTTGGTAGCTCTTGATCCGGCAAACAAACCACCGCTGGTAGCGGTGGTTTTTT
TGTTTGCAAGCAGCAGATTACGCGCAGAAAAAAAGGATCTCAAGAAGATCCTTTGATCTTTTCTACGGGG
TCTGACGCTCAGTGGAACGAAAACTCACGTTAAGGGATTTTGGTCATGAGATTATCAAAAAGGATCTTCA
CCTAGATCCTTTTAAATTAAAAATGAAGTTTTAAATCAATCTAAAGTATATATGAGTAAACTTGGTCTGA
CAGTTACCAATGCTTAATCAGTGAGGCACCTATCTCAGCGATCTGTCTATTTCGTTCATCCATAGTTGCC
TGACTCCCCGTCGTGTAGATAACTACGATACGGGAGGGCTTACCATCTGGCCCCAGTGCTGCAATGATAC
CGCGAGACCCACGCTCACCGGCTCCAGATTTATCAGCAATAAACCAGCCAGCCGGAAGGGCCGAGCGCAG
AAGTGGTCCTGCAACTTTATCCGCCTCCATCCAGTCTATTAATTGTTGCCGGGAAGCTAGAGTAAGTAGT
TCGCCAGTTAATAGTTTGCGCAACGTTGTTGCCATTGCTACAGGCATCGTGGTGTCACGCTCGTCGTTTG
GTATGGCTTCATTCAGCTCCGGTTCCCAACGATCAAGGCGAGTTACATGATCCCCCATGTTGTGCAAAAA
AGCGGTTAGCTCCTTCGGTCCTCCGATCGTTGTCAGAAGTAAGTTGGCCGCAGTGTTATCACTCATGGTT
ATGGCAGCACTGCATAATTCTCTTACTGTCATGCCATCCGTAAGATGCTTTTCTGTGACTGGTGAGTACT
CAACCAAGTCATTCTGAGAATAGTGTATGCGGCGACCGAGTTGCTCTTGCCCGGCGTCAATACGGGATAA
TACCGCGCCACATAGCAGAACTTTAAAAGTGCTCATCATTGGAAAACGTTCTTCGGGGCGAAAACTCTCA
AGGATCTTACCGCTGTTGAGATCCAGTTCGATGTAACCCACTCGTGCACCCAACTGATCTTCAGCATCTT
TTACTTTCACCAGCGTTTCTGGGTGAGCAAAAACAGGAAGGCAAAATGCCGCAAAAAAGGGAATAAGGGC
GACACGGAAATGTTGAATACTCATACTCTTCCTTTTTCAATATTATTGAAGCATTTATCAGGGTTATTGT
CTCATGAGCGGATACATATTTGAATGTATTTAGAAAAATAAACAAATAGGGGTTCCGCGCACATTTCCCC
GAAAAGTGCCACCTGACGTCGCTAGCTGTACAAAAAAGCAGGCTT
